Addgene plasmid #145619: pGBW-m4046813
Purpose: Bacterial Expression plasmid for SARS-CoV-2 helicase
Depositing lab: Ginkgo Bioworks & Benjie Chen. Depositing organization: Ginkgo Bioworks.
Backbone
  Vector backbone: ori-013 - marker | cmR
  Backbone size w/o insert (bp): 1462
  Vector type: Bacterial Expression
Growth in bacteria
  Bacterial resistance: Chloramphenicol, 25 μg/mL
  Growth temperature: 30°C
  Growth strain: DH5alpha
  Copy number: High Copy
Gene/Insert
  Gene/Insert name: SARS-CoV-2 helicase
  Species: Escherichia coli str. K-12 substr. MG1655; Severe acute respiratory syndrome coronavirus 2
  Insert size (bp): 1796
  Mutation: wt
  Entrez Gene: ORF1ab (a.k.a. GU280_gp01)
  Promoter: Promoter | pT7 ; Operator | lacO ; RBS | T7_rbs ; Start Codon | ATG
  Tag / fusion protein: Cleavable TEV;StrepII (C terminal on backbone)
  Cloning method: Unknown
Resource information
  A portion of this plasmid was derived from a plasmid made by: GinkgoBioworks
Depositor comments: NCBI Reference Sequence: YP_009725308.1
How to cite: pGBW-m4046813 was a gift from Ginkgo Bioworks & Benjie Chen (Addgene plasmid # 145619 ; http://n2t.net/addgene:145619 ; RRID:Addgene_145619)
