[The description below was written by a language model from this plasmid's Addgene catalogue record and the feature table of its GenBank file.]
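Description:
pGBW-m4046813 is a compact, 3,539 bp synthetic bacterial expression plasmid built to produce the SARS-CoV-2 helicase, a mature cleavage product of the ORF1ab polyprotein, in E. coli. The minimal backbone (about 1.5 kb) carries little beyond a high-copy ColE1/pUC-type origin of replication and a cat gene encoding chloramphenicol acetyltransferase, so the plasmid is maintained under chloramphenicol selection. A minimal lambda t0 terminator lies downstream of the resistance gene, just before the expression cassette on the circular map.

The expression cassette starts with a bacteriophage T7 promoter immediately followed by a lac operator, then the efficient ribosome binding site from T7 gene 10 and an ATG start codon. Transcription therefore depends on a host that supplies T7 RNA polymerase, and it is held in check by lac repressor until relieved with IPTG or lactose. No lacI gene is annotated on the plasmid, so repressor would presumably have to come from the host. The wild-type helicase coding sequence (about 1.8 kb) is not itself annotated in the feature table, but it fits the unannotated stretch between the RBS and the C-terminal tag elements. It is fused in frame to a TEV protease recognition site followed by a Strep-Tag II, which allows affinity capture on Strep-Tactin resin and subsequent removal of the tag by TEV cleavage. No transcription terminator is annotated immediately after the tagged open reading frame.

The plasmid belongs to a set of tagged SARS-CoV-2 protein constructs for E. coli and is intended for recombinant expression and purification of the helicase.
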