LOCUS       Exported 3539 bp ds-DNA circular SYN 12-MAY-2021
DEFINITION  Bacterial Expression plasmid for SARS-CoV-2 helicase.
ACCESSION   .
VERSION     .
KEYWORDS    pGBW-m4046813
SOURCE      synthetic DNA construct
  ORGANISM  synthetic DNA construct
REFERENCE   1 (bases 1 to 3539)
  TITLE     SARS-CoV-2 protein E. coli expression constructs, tagged, for
            protein expression and/or purification
REFERENCE   2 (bases 1 to 3539)
  AUTHORS   .
  TITLE     Direct Submission
  JOURNAL   Exported May 12, 2021 from SnapGene Server 1.1.58
            http://www.snapgene.com
FEATURES             Location/Qualifiers
     source          1..3539
                     /organism="synthetic DNA construct"
                     /mol_type="other DNA"
     primer_bind     24..43
                     /label=T7
                     /note="T7 promoter, forward primer"
     promoter        24..42
                     /label=T7 promoter
                     /note="promoter for bacteriophage T7 RNA polymerase"
     protein_bind    43..67
                     /label=lac operator
                     /bound_moiety="lac repressor encoded by lacI"
                     /note="The lac repressor binds to the lac operator to
                     inhibit transcription in E. coli. This inhibition can be
                     relieved by adding lactose or
                     isopropyl-beta-D-thiogalactopyranoside (IPTG)."
     RBS             82..104
                     /note="efficient ribosome binding site from bacteriophage
                     T7 gene 10 (Olins and Rangwala, 1989)"
     CDS             1912..1932
                     /codon_start=1
                     /product="tobacco etch virus (TEV) protease recognition and
                     cleavage site"
                     /label=TEV site
                     /translation="ENLYFQS"
     CDS             1933..1956
                     /codon_start=1
                     /product="peptide that binds Strep-Tactin(R), an engineered
                     form of streptavidin"
                     /label=Strep-Tag II
                     /translation="WSHPQFEK"
     rep_origin      2077..2665
                     /direction=RIGHT
                     /label=ori
                     /note="high-copy-number ColE1/pMB1/pBR322/pUC origin of
                     replication"
     primer_bind     2566..2585
                     /label=pBR322ori-F
                     /note="pBR322 origin, forward primer"
     CDS             2771..3430
                     /codon_start=1
                     /gene="cat"
                     /product="chloramphenicol acetyltransferase"
                     /label=CmR
                     /note="confers resistance to chloramphenicol"
                     /translation="MEKKITGYTTVDISQWHRKEHFEAFQSVAQCTYNQTVQLDITAFL
                     KTVKKNKHKFYPAFIHILARLMNAHPEFRMAMKDGELVIWDSVHPCYTVFHEQTETFSS
                     LWSEYHDDFRQFLHIYSQDVACYGENLAYFPKGFIENMFFVSANPWVSFTSFDLNVANM
                     DNFFAPVFTMGKYYTQGDKVLMPLAIQVHHAVCDGFHVGRMLNELQQYCDEWQGGA"
     primer_bind     complement(2837..2856)
                     /label=CAT-R
                     /note="Chloramphenicol resistance gene, reverse primer"
     terminator      3501..3535
                     /label=lambda t0 terminator
                     /note="minimal transcription terminator from phage lambda
                     (Scholtissek and Grosse, 1987)"
ORIGIN
        1 catcgatctc gatcccgcga aattaatacg actcactata ggggaattgt gagcggataa
       61 caattcccct ctagaaataa ttttgtttaa ctttaagaag gagactcttc tatggttggg
      121 gcttgtgttc tttgcaattc acagacttca ttaagatgtg gtgcttgcat acgtagacca
      181 ttcttatgtt gtaaatgctg ttacgaccat gtcatatcaa catcacataa attagtcttg
      241 tctgttaatc cgtatgtttg caatgctcca ggttgtgatg tcacagatgt gactcaactt
      301 tacttaggag gtatgagcta ttattgtaaa tcacataaac cacccattag ttttccattg
      361 tgtgctaatg gacaagtttt tggtttatat aaaaatacat gtgttggtag cgataatgtt
      421 actgacttta atgcaattgc aacatgtgac tggacaaatg ctggtgatta cattttagct
      481 aacacctgta ctgaaagact caagcttttt gcagcagaaa cgctcaaagc tactgaggag
      541 acatttaaac tgtcttatgg tattgctact gtacgtgaag tgctgtctga cagagaatta
      601 catctttcat gggaagttgg taaacctaga ccaccactta accgaaatta tgtctttact
      661 ggttatcgtg taactaaaaa cagtaaagta caaataggag agtacacctt tgaaaaaggt
      721 gactatggtg atgctgttgt ttaccgaggt acaacaactt acaaattaaa tgttggtgat
      781 tattttgtgc tgacatcaca tacagtaatg ccattaagtg cacctacact agtgccacaa
      841 gagcactatg ttagaattac tggcttatac ccaacactca atatctcaga tgagttttct
      901 agcaatgttg caaattatca aaaggttggt atgcaaaagt attctacact ccagggacca
      961 cctggtactg gtaagagtca ttttgctatt ggcctagctc tctactaccc ttctgctcgc
     1021 atagtgtata cagcttgctc tcatgccgct gttgatgcac tatgtgagaa ggcattaaaa
     1081 tatttgccta tagataaatg tagtagaatt atacctgcac gtgctcgtgt agagtgtttt
     1141 gataaattca aagtgaattc aacattagaa cagtatgtct tttgtactgt aaatgcattg
     1201 cctgagacga cagcagatat agttgtcttt gatgaaattt caatggccac aaattatgat
     1261 ttgagtgttg tcaatgccag attacgtgct aagcactatg tgtacattgg cgaccctgct
     1321 caattacctg caccacgcac attgctaact aagggcacac tagaaccaga atatttcaat
     1381 tcagtgtgta gacttatgaa aactataggt ccagacatgt tcctcggaac ttgtcggcgt
     1441 tgtcctgctg aaattgttga cactgtgagt gctttggttt atgataataa gcttaaagca
     1501 cataaagaca aatcagctca atgctttaaa atgttttata agggtgttat cacgcatgat
     1561 gtttcatctg caattaacag gccacaaata ggcgtggtaa gagaattcct tacacgtaac
     1621 cctgcttgga gaaaagctgt ctttatttca ccttataatt cacagaatgc tgtagcctca
     1681 aagattttgg gactaccaac tcaaactgtt gattcatcac agggctcaga atatgactat
     1741 gtcatattca ctcaaaccac tgaaacagct cactcttgta atgtaaacag atttaatgtt
     1801 gctattacca gagcaaaagt aggcatactt tgcataatgt ctgatagaga cctttatgac
     1861 aagttgcaat ttacaagtct tgaaattcca cgtaggaatg tggcaacttt agagaacctg
     1921 tactttcaaa gctggagcca tccgcagttt gaaaaataac cggcttatcg gtcagtttca
     1981 cctgatttac gtaaaaaccc gcttcggcgg gtttttgctt ttggaggggc agaaagatga
     2041 atgactgtcc acgacgctat acccaaaaga aaaagcttga gatccttttt ttctgcgcgt
     2101 aatctgctgc ttgcaaacaa aaaaaccacc gctaccagcg gtggtttgtt tgccggatca
     2161 agagctacca actctttttc cgaaggtaac tggcttcagc agagcgcaga taccaaatac
     2221 tgttcttcta gtgtagccgt agttaggcca ccacttcaag aactctgtag caccgcctac
     2281 atacctcgct ctgctaatcc tgttaccagt ggctgctgcc agtggcgata agtcgtgtct
     2341 taccgggttg gactcaagac gatagttacc ggataaggcg cagcggtcgg gctgaacggg
     2401 gggttcgtgc acacagccca gcttggagcg aacgacctac accgaactga gatacctaca
     2461 gcgtgagcta tgagaaagcg ccacgcttcc cgaagggaga aaggcggaca ggtatccggt
     2521 aagcggcagg gtcggaacag gagagcgcac gagggagctt ccagggggaa acgcctggta
     2581 tctttatagt cctgtcgggt ttcgccacct ctgacttgag cgtcgatttt tgtgatgctc
     2641 gtcagggggg cggagcctat ggaaattgat cgggcacgta agaggttcca actttcacca
     2701 taatgaaata agatcactac cgggcgtatt ttttgagtta tcgagatttt caggagctaa
     2761 ggaagctaaa atggagaaaa aaatcactgg atataccacc gttgatatat cccaatggca
     2821 tcgtaaagaa cattttgagg catttcagtc agttgctcaa tgtacctata accagaccgt
     2881 tcagctggat attacggcct ttttaaagac cgtaaagaaa aataagcaca agttttatcc
     2941 ggcctttatt cacattcttg cccgcctgat gaatgctcat ccggaatttc gtatggcaat
     3001 gaaagacggt gagctggtga tatgggatag tgttcaccct tgttacaccg ttttccatga
     3061 gcaaactgaa acgttttcat cgctctggag tgaataccac gacgatttcc ggcagtttct
     3121 acacatatat tcgcaagatg tggcgtgtta cggtgaaaac ctggcctatt tccctaaagg
     3181 gtttattgag aatatgtttt tcgtttcagc caatccctgg gtgagtttca ccagttttga
     3241 tttaaacgtg gccaatatgg acaacttctt cgcccccgtt ttcaccatgg gcaaatatta
     3301 tacgcaaggc gacaaggtgc tgatgccgct ggcgattcag gttcatcatg ccgtttgtga
     3361 tggcttccat gtcggcagaa tgcttaatga attacaacag tactgcgatg agtggcaggg
     3421 cggggcgtaa tttgatatcg agctcgcttg gactcctgtt gatagatcca gtaatgacct
     3481 cagaactcca tctggatttg ttcagaacgc tcggttgccg ccgggcgttt tttattggt
//
